Addgene plasmid #139408: pFRT-TO-RPB1-His K751,758,767R CRres si2,4R
Purpose: Dox-inducible, K751, 758, 767R C-terminal His tagged RPB1, resistant to siRNAs 2 & 4, for generation of TRex flp In cells.
Depositing lab: Jesper Svejstrup. Depositing organization: Francis Crick Institute. Publication: Regulation of the RNAPII Pool Is Integral to the DNA Damage Response. Tufegdzic Vidakovic A, Mitter R, Kelly GP, Neumann M, Harreman M, Rodriguez-Martinez M, Herlihy A, Weems JC, Boeing S, Encheva V, Gaul L, Milligan L, Tollervey D, Conaway RC, Conaway JW, Snijders AP, Stewart A, Svejstrup JQ. Cell. 2020 Mar 5. pii: S0092-8674(20)30153-7. doi: 10.1016/j.cell.2020.02.009. PubMed 32142654.
Backbone
  Vector backbone: pFRT-TO
  Backbone size w/o insert (bp): 5135
  Total vector size (bp): 11071
  Vector type: Mammalian Expression
  Selectable markers: Hygromycin
Growth in bacteria
  Bacterial resistance: Ampicillin, 100 μg/mL
  Growth temperature: 37°C
  Growth strain: DH5alpha
  Copy number: High Copy
Gene/Insert
  Gene/Insert name: RPB1
  Species: H. sapiens (human)
  Insert size (bp): 5937
  Mutation: K751, 758, 767R
  GenBank ID: NM_000937.5
  Entrez Gene: POLR2A (a.k.a. NEDHIB, POLR2, POLRA, RPB1, RPBh1, RPO2, RPOL2, RpIILS, hRPB220, hsRPB1)
  Tag / fusion protein: 6xHis (C terminal on insert)
Terms and licenses: Academic/Nonprofit Terms; Industry Terms: Not Available to Industry
How to cite: pFRT-TO-RPB1-His K751,758,767R CRres si2,4R was a gift from Jesper Svejstrup (Addgene plasmid # 139408 ; http://n2t.net/addgene:139408 ; RRID:Addgene_139408)
