[The description below was written by a language model from this plasmid's Addgene catalogue record and pLannotate feature annotations shown in this document.]
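Description:
pFRT-TO-RPB1-His K751,758,767R CRres si2,4R is a mammalian expression plasmid of about 11.1 kb built on the pFRT-TO backbone and designed for making doxycycline-inducible stable cell lines in the Flp-In T-REx system. It is maintained in E. coli as a high-copy plasmid through a ColE1/pUC-type origin and an ampicillin resistance gene. The feature table also detects small remnants of common cloning backbones (f1 ori, lac promoter/operator and lacI fragments, a bom fragment) that have no evident role in the design.

The payload is the human POLR2A coding sequence, which encodes RPB1, the largest and catalytic subunit of RNA polymerase II. It carries lysine-to-arginine substitutions at K751, K758 and K767 and a C-terminal 6xHis tag, and is followed by a bGH polyadenylation signal. Expression is driven by the CMV enhancer/promoter with two tet operator sites immediately downstream (annotated as PLtetO-1 fragments), so transcription is repressed in Tet-repressor-expressing host cells until doxycycline is added. According to the record, the cDNA is resistant to siRNAs 2 and 4, which would let the mutant be expressed while endogenous RPB1 is knocked down. The "CRres" part of the name is not explained in the record. The automated annotation matches only part of the open reading frame to a hamster RPB1 reference, which reflects the annotation database rather than the stated human origin.

Downstream lies an FRT site placed directly in front of a hygromycin resistance coding sequence with an SV40 poly(A) signal. No complete promoter is annotated upstream of this gene. In Flp-In designs, Flp-mediated recombination into the genomic FRT locus supplies the promoter, so hygromycin selects for correct single-copy integrants. The associated publication concerns regulation of the RNA polymerase II pool in the DNA damage response.
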