Features (pLannotate 1.2.2; 22 found; start..end, strand, type, name):
     28..80      -  misc_feature   bom (fragment): basis of mobility region from pBR322
    235..614     +  enhancer       CMV enhancer: human cytomegalovirus immediate early enhancer
    615..818     +  promoter       CMV promoter: human cytomegalovirus (CMV) immediate early promoter
    820..839     +  promoter       PLtetO-1 promoter (fragment): modified phage lambda PL promoter with tet operator sites (Lutz and Bujard, 1997)
    841..860     +  promoter       PLtetO-1 promoter (fragment): modified phage lambda PL promoter with tet operator sites (Lutz and Bujard, 1997)
    868..901     +  promoter       TRE3GV promoter (fragment): 3rd-generation Tet-responsive promoter that can be activated by binding of Tet-On® 3G, optimized for retroviral and lentiviral vectors
   1053..5891    +  CDS            POLR2A (fragment): RPB1_CRIGR - Experimental evidence at protein level: Swiss-Prot protein existence level 1. DNA-dependent RNA polymerase catalyzes the transcription of DNA into RNA using the four ribonucleoside triphosphates as substrates. Largest and catalytic component of RNA polymerase II which synthesizes mRNA precursors and many functional non-coding RNAs. Forms the polymerase active center together with the second largest subunit. Pol II is the central component of the basal RNA polymerase II transcription machinery. It is composed of mobile elements that move relative to each other. RPB1 is part of the
   6966..6983    +  CDS            6xHis: 6xHis affinity tag
   7030..7254    +  polyA_signal   bGH poly(A) signal: bovine growth hormone polyadenylation signal
   7258..7279    +  promoter       SV40 promoter (fragment): SV40 enhancer and early promoter
   7300..7533    +  rep_origin     f1 ori (fragment) (sequence partly withheld): f1 bacteriophage origin of replication; arrow indicates direction of (+) strand synthesis
   7538..7585    +  protein_bind   FRT: FLP-mediated recombination occurs in the 8-bp core sequence TCTAGAAA (Turan and Bode, 2011). FLP recombinase from the Saccharomyces cerevisiae 2μ plasmid
   7593..8615    +  CDS            HygR: aminoglycoside phosphotransferase from E. coli; aph(4)-Ia; confers resistance to hygromycin
   8625..8750    +  CDS            ble (fragment): BLE_KLEPN - Experimental evidence at protein level: Swiss-Prot protein existence level 1. Binding protein with a strong affinity to the bleomycin family of antibiotics. Binds to CL990; an antimitotic-antibiotic compound. From Klebsiella pneumoniae.
   8745..8866    +  polyA_signal   SV40 poly(A) signal: SV40 polyadenylation signal
   8937..8959    -  protein_bind   lac operator (fragment): The lac repressor binds to the lac operator to inhibit transcription in E. coli. This inhibition can be relieved by adding lactose or isopropyl-β-D-thiogalactopyranoside (IPTG). lac repressor encoded by lacI
   8963..8993    -  promoter       lac promoter: promoter for the E. coli lac operon
   9008..9029    -  protein_bind   CAP binding site: CAP binding activates transcription in the presence of cAMP. E. coli catabolite activator protein
   9042..9134    -  CDS            lacI (fragment): lac repressor; lacI; The lac repressor binds to the lac operator to inhibit transcription in E. coli. This inhibition can be relieved by adding lactose or isopropyl-β-D-thiogalactopyranoside (IPTG).
   9317..9905    -  rep_origin     ori: high-copy-number ColE1/pMB1/pBR322/pUC origin of replication
  10076..10936   -  CDS            AmpR: β-lactamase; bla; confers resistance to ampicillin, carbenicillin, and related antibiotics
  10937..11041   -  promoter       AmpR promoter: bla
>Addgene plasmid #139408 | pFRT-TO-RPB1-His K751,758,767R CRres si2,4R | addgene full sequence | sequence record 292234 | Addgene NGS Result
GACGGATCGGGAGATCTCCCGATCCCCTATGGTGCACTCTCAGTACAATCTGCTCTGATGCCGCATAGTT
AAGCCAGTATCTGCTCCCTGCTTGTGTGTTGGAGGTCGCTGAGTAGTGCGCGAGCAAAATTTAAGCTACA
ACAAGGCAAGGCTTGACCGACAATTGCATGAAGAATCTGCTTAGGGTTAGGCGTTTTGCGCTGCTTCGCG
ATGTACGGGCCAGATATACGCGTTGACATTGATTATTGACTAGTTATTAATAGTAATCAATTACGGGGTC
ATTAGTTCATAGCCCATATATGGAGTTCCGCGTTACATAACTTACGGTAAATGGCCCGCCTGGCTGACCG
CCCAACGACCCCCGCCCATTGACGTCAATAATGACGTATGTTCCCATAGTAACGCCAATAGGGACTTTCC
ATTGACGTCAATGGGTGGAGTATTTACGGTAAACTGCCCACTTGGCAGTACATCAAGTGTATCATATGCC
AAGTACGCCCCCTATTGACGTCAATGACGGTAAATGGCCCGCCTGGCATTATGCCCAGTACATGACCTTA
TGGGACTTTCCTACTTGGCAGTACATCTACGTATTAGTCATCGCTATTACCATGGTGATGCGGTTTTGGC
AGTACATCAATGGGCGTGGATAGCGGTTTGACTCACGGGGATTTCCAAGTCTCCACCCCATTGACGTCAA
TGGGAGTTTGTTTTGGCACCAAAATCAACGGGACTTTCCAAAATGTCGTAACAACTCCGCCCCATTGACG
CAAATGGGCGGTAGGCGTGTACGGTGGGAGGTCTATATAAGCAGAGCTCTCCCTATCAGTGATAGAGATC
TCCCTATCAGTGATAGAGATCGTCGACGAGCTCGTTTAGTGAACCGTCAGATCGCCTGGAGACGCCATCC
ACGCTGTTTTGACCTCCATAGAAGACACCGGGACCGATCCAGCCTCCGGACTCTAGCGTTTAAACTTAAG
CTTGGTACCGAGCTCGGATCCACTAGTCCAGTGTGGTGGAATTCTGCAGATATCCAGCACAGTGGCGGCC
GCATGCACGGGGGTGGCCCCCCCTCGGGGGACAGCGCATGCCCGCTGCGCACCATCAAGAGAGTCCAGTT
CGGAGTCCTGAGTCCGGATGAACTGAAGCGAATGTCTGTGACGGAGGGTGGCATCAAATACCCAGAGACG
ACTGAGGGAGGCCGCCCCAAGCTTGGGGGGCTGATGGACCCGAGGCAGGGGGTGATTGAGCGGACTGGCC
GCTGCCAAACATGTGCAGGAAACATGACAGAGTGTCCTGGCCACTTTGGCCACATTGAACTGGCCAAGCC
TGTGTTTCACGTGGGCTTCCTGGTGAAGACAATGAAAGTTTTGCGCTGTGTCTGCTTCTTCTGCTCCAAA
CTGCTTGTGGACTCTAACAACCCAAAGATCAAGGATATCCTGGCTAAGTCCAAGGGACAGCCCAAGAAGC
GGCTCACACATGTCTACGACCTTTGCAAGGGCAAAAACATATGCGAGGGTGGGGAGGAGATGGACAACAA
GTTCGGTGTGGAACAACCTGAGGGTGACGAGGATCTGACCAAAGAAAAGGGCCATGGTGGCTGTGGGCGG
TACCAGCCCAGGATCCGGCGTTCTGGCCTAGAGCTGTATGCGGAATGGAAGCACGTTAATGAGGACTCTC
AGGAGAAGAAGATCCTGCTGAGTCCAGAGCGAGTGCATGAGATCTTCAAACGCATCTCAGATGAGGAGTG
TTTTGTGCTGGGCATGGAGCCCCGCTATGCACGGCCAGAGTGGATGATTGTCACAGTGCTGCCTGTGCCC
CCGCTCTCCGTGCGGCCTGCTGTTGTGATGCAGGGCTCTGCCCGTAACCAGGATGACCTGACTCACAAAC
TGGCTGACATCGTGAAGATCAACAATCAGCTGCGGCGCAATGAGCAGAACGGCGCAGCGGCCCATGTCAT
TGCAGAGGATGTGAAGCTCCTCCAGTTCCATGTGGCCACCATGGTGGACAATGAGCTGCCTGGCTTGCCC
CGTGCCATGCAGAAGTCTGGGCGTCCCCTCAAGTCCCTGAAGCAGCGGTTGAAGGGCAAGGAAGGCCGGG
TGCGAGGGAACCTGATGGGCAAAAGAGTGGACTTCTCGGCCCGTACTGTCATCACCCCCGACCCCAACCT
CTCCATTGACCAGGTTGGCGTGCCCCGCTCCATTGCTGCCAACATGACCTTTGCGGAGATTGTCACCCCC
TTCAACATTGACAGACTTCAAGAACTAGTGCGCAGGGGGAACAGCCAGTACCCAGGCGCCAAGTACATCA
TCCGAGACAATGGTGATCGCATTGACTTGCGTTTCCACCCCAAGCCCAGTGACCTTCACCTGCAGACCGG
CTATAAGGTGGAACGGCACATGTGTGATGGGGACATTGTTATCTTCAACCGGCAGCCAACTCTGCACAAA
ATGTCCATGATGGGGCATCGGGTCCGCATTCTCCCATGGTCTACCTTTCGCTTGAATCTTAGTGTGACAA
CTCCGTACAATGCAGACTTTGACGGTGACGAAATGAATCTTCACCTGCCACAGTCTCTGGAGACGCGAGC
AGAGATCCAGGAGCTGGCCATGGTTCCTCGCATGATTGTCACCCCCCAGAGCAATCGGCCTGTCATGGGT
ATTGTGCAGGACACACTCACAGCAGTGCGCAAATTCACCAAGAGAGACGTCTTCCTGGAGCGGGGTGAAG
TGATGAACCTCCTGATGTTCCTGTCGACGTGGGATGGGAAGGTCCCACAGCCGGCCATCCTAAAGCCCCG
GCCCCTGTGGACAGGCAAGCAAATCTTCTCCCTCATCATACCTGGTCACATCAATTGTATCCGTACCCAC
AGCACCCATCCCGATGATGAAGACAGTGGCCCTTACAAGCACATCTCTCCTGGGGACACCAAGGTGGTGG
TGGAGAATGGGGAGCTGATCATGGGCATCCTGTGTAAGAAGTCTCTGGGCACGTCAGCTGGCTCCCTGGT
CCACATCTCCTACCTAGAGATGGGTCATGACATCACTCGCCTCTTCTACTCCAACATTCAGACTGTCATT
AACAACTGGCTCCTCATCGAGGGTCATACTATTGGCATTGGGGACTCCATTGCTGATTCTAAGACTTACC
AGGACATTCAGAACACTATTAAGAAGGCCAAGCAGGACGTTATCGAAGTGATTGAAAAGGCACACAACAA
TGAGCTGGAGCCCACCCCAGGGAACACTCTGCGGCAGACGTTTGAGAATCAGGTGAACCGCATTCTTAAC
GATGCCCGAGACAGGACTGGCTCCTCTGCTCAGAGATCCCTGTCTGAATACAACAACTTCAGGTCTATGG
TCGTGTCCGGAGCTAAAGGTTCCAAGATTAACATCTCCCAGGTCATTGCTGTCGTTGGACAGCAGAACGT
CGAGGGCAAGCGGATTCCATTTGGCTTCAAGCACCGGACTCTGCCTCACTTCATCAAGGATGACTACGGG
CCTGAGAGCCGTGGCTTTGTGGAGAACTCCTACCTAGCCGGCCTCACACCCACTGAGTTCTTTTTCCACG
CCATGGGGGGTCGTGAGGGGCTCATTGACACGGCTGTCAAGACTGCTGAGACTGGATACATCCAGCGGCG
GCTGATCAAGTCCATGGAGTCAGTGATGGTGAAGTACGACGCGACTGTGCGGAACTCCATCAACCAGGTG
GTGCAGCTGCGCTACGGCGAAGACGGCCTGGCAGGCGAGAGCGTTGAGTTCCAGAACCTGGCTACGCTTA
AGCCTTCCAACAAGGCTTTTGAGAAGAAGTTCCGCTTTGATTATACCAATGAGAGGGCCCTGCGGCGCAC
TCTGCAGGAGGACCTGGTGAAGGACGTGCTGAGCAACGCACACATCCAGAACGAGTTGGAGCGGGAATTT
GAGCGGATGCGGGAGGATCGGGAGGTGCTCAGGGTCATCTTCCCAACTGGAGACAGCAAGGTCGTCCTCC
CCTGTAACCTGCTGCGGATGATCTGGAATGCTCAGAAAATCTTCCACATCAACCCACGCCTTCCCTCCGA
CCTGCACCCCATCAAAGTGGTGGAGGGAGTCAAGGAATTGAGCAAGAAGCTGGTGATTGTGAATGGGGAT
GACCCACTAAGTCGACAGGCCCAGGAAAATGCCACGCTGCTCTTCAACATCCACCTGCGGTCCACGTTGT
GTTCCCGCCGCATGGCAGAGGAGTTTCGGCTCAGTGGGGAGGCCTTCGACTGGCTGCTTGGGGAGATTGA
GTCCAAGTTCAACCAAGCCATTGCGCATCCCGGGGAAATGGTGGGGGCTCTGGCTGCGCAGTCCCTTGGA
GAACCTGCCACCCAGATGACCTTGAATACCTTCCACTATGCTGGTGTGTCTGCCAAGAATGTGACGCTGG
GTGTGCCCCGACTTAAGGAGCTCATCAACATTTCCAAGAAGCCAAAGACTCCTTCGCTTACTGTCTTCCT
GTTGGGCCAGTCCGCTCGTGATGCTGAGAGAGCCAAGGATATTCTGTGCCGTCTGGAGCATACAACGTTG
AGGAAGGTGACTGCCAACACAGCCATCTACTATGACCCCAACCCCCAGAGCACGGTGGTGGCAGAGGATC
AGGAATGGGTGAATGTCTACTATGAAATGCCTGACTTTGATGTGGCCCGAATCTCCCCCTGGCTGTTGCG
GGTGGAGCTGGATCGGAAGCACATGACTGACCGGAAGCTCACCATGGAGCAGATTGCTGAAAAGATCAAT
GCTGGTTTTGGTGACGACTTGAACTGCATCTTTAATGATGACAATGCAGAGAAGCTGGTGCTCCGTATTC
GCATCATGAACAGTGATGAGAACAAGATGCAAGAAGAGGAAGAGGTGGTGGACAAGATGGATGATGATGT
CTTCCTGCGCTGCATCGAGTCCAACATGCTGACAGATATGACCCTGCAGGGCATCGAGCAGATCAGCAAG
GTGTACATGCACTTGCCACAGACAGACAACAAGAAGAAGATCATCATCACGGAGGATGGGGAATTCAAGG
CCCTGCAGGAGTGGATCCTGGAGACGGACGGCGTGAGCTTGATGCGGGTGCTGTCAGAGAAAGACGTGGA
TCCAGTACGCACAACGTCGAATGACATTGTGGAGATCTTCACGGTGCTGGGCATTGAAGCCGTGCGGAAG
GCCCTGGAGCGGGAGCTGTACCACGTCATCTCCTTTGATGGCTCCTATGTCAATTACCGACACTTGGCTC
TCTTGTGTGATACCATGACCTGTCGTGGCCACTTGATGGCCATCACCCGACACGGAGTCAACCGCCAGGA
CACAGGACCACTCATGAAGTGTTCCTTTGAGGAAACGGTGGACGTGCTTATGGAAGCAGCCGCACACGGT
GAGAGTGACCCCATGAAGGGGGTCTCTGAGAATATCATGCTGGGCCAGCTGGCTCCGGCCGGCACTGGCT
GCTTTGACCTCCTGCTTGATGCAGAGAAGTGCAAGTATGGCATGGAGATCCCCACCAATATCCCCGGCCT
GGGGGCTGCTGGACCCACCGGCATGTTCTTTGGTTCAGCACCCAGTCCCATGGGTGGAATCTCTCCTGCC
ATGACACCTTGGAACCAGGGTGCAACCCCTGCCTATGGCGCCTGGTCCCCCAGTGTTGGGAGTGGAATGA
CCCCAGGGGCAGCCGGCTTCTCTCCCAGTGCTGCGTCAGATGCCAGCGGCTTCAGCCCAGGTTACTCCCC
TGCCTGGTCTCCCACACCGGGCTCCCCGGGGTCCCCAGGTCCCTCAAGCCCCTACATCCCTTCACCAGGT
GGTGCCATGTCTCCCAGCTACTCGCCAACGTCACCTGCCTACGAGCCCCGCTCTCCTGGGGGCTACACAC
CCCAGAGTCCCTCTTATTCCCCCACTTCACCCTCCTACTCCCCTACCTCTCCATCCTATTCTCCAACCAG
TCCCAACTATAGTCCCACATCACCCAGCTATTCGCCAACGTCACCCAGCTACTCACCGACCTCTCCCAGC
TACTCACCCACCTCTCCCAGCTACTCGCCCACCTCTCCCAGCTACTCGCCCACCTCTCCCAGCTACTCAC
CCACTTCCCCTAGCTACTCGCCCACTTCCCCTAGCTACTCGCCAACGTCTCCCAGCTACTCGCCGACATC
TCCCAGCTACTCGCCAACTTCACCCAGCTATTCTCCCACTTCTCCCAGCTACTCACCTACCTCTCCAAGC
TATTCACCCACCTCCCCCAGCTACTCACCCACTTCCCCAAGTTACTCACCCACCAGCCCGAACTATTCTC
CAACCAGTCCCAATTACACCCCAACATCACCCAGCTACAGCCCGACATCACCCAGCTATTCACCTACTAG
TCCCAACTACACACCTACCAGCCCTAACTACAGCCCAACCTCTCCAAGCTACTCTCCAACATCACCCAGC
TATTCCCCGACCTCACCAAGTTACTCCCCTTCCAGCCCACGATACACACCACAGTCTCCAACCTATACCC
CAAGCTCACCCAGCTACAGCCCCAGCTCGCCCAGCTACAGCCCAACCTCACCCAAGTACACCCCAACCAG
TCCTTCTTACAGTCCCAGCTCCCCAGAGTATACCCCAACCTCTCCCAAGTACTCACCTACCAGTCCCAAA
TATTCACCCACCTCTCCCAAGTACTCGCCTACCAGTCCCACCTATTCACCCACCACCCCAAAATACTCCC
CAACATCTCCTACTTATTCCCCAACCTCTCCAGTCTACACCCCAACCTCTCCCAAGTACTCACCTACTAG
CCCCACTTACTCGCCCACTTCCCCCAAGTACTCGCCCACCAGCCCCACCTACTCGCCCACCTCCCCCAAA
GGCTCAACCTACTCTCCCACTTCCCCTGGTTACTCGCCCACCAGCCCCACCTACAGTCTCACAAGCCCGG
CTATCAGCCCGGATGACAGTGACGAGGAGAACGCTCACCATCACCATCACCATTGACTCGAGTCTAGAGG
GCCCGTTTAAACCCGCTGATCAGCCTCGACTGTGCCTTCTAGTTGCCAGCCATCTGTTGTTTGCCCCTCC
CCCGTGCCTTCCTTGACCCTGGAAGGTGCCACTCCCACTGTCCTTTCCTAATAAAATGAGGAAATTGCAT
CGCATTGTCTGAGTAGGTGTCATTCTATTCTGGGGGGTGGGGTGGGGCAGGACAGCAAGGGGGAGGATTG
GGAAGACAATAGCAGGCATGCTGGGGATGCGGTGGGCTCTATGGCTTCTGAGGCGGAAAGAACCAGCTGG
GGCTCTAGGGGGTATCCCC
[124 nt withheld, positions 7300-7423]
C
[91 nt withheld, positions 7425-7515]
AGGGTGATGGTTCACGTACCTAGAAGTTCCTATTCCGAAGTTCCTATTCTCTAGAAAGTATAGGAACTTC
CTTGGCCAAAAAGCCTGAACTCACCGCGACGTCTGTCGAGAAGTTTCTGATCGAAAAGTTCGACAGCGTC
TCCGACCTGATGCAGCTCTCGGAGGGCGAAGAATCTCGTGCTTTCAGCTTCGATGTAGGAGGGCGTGGAT
ATGTCCTGCGGGTAAATAGCTGCGCCGATGGTTTCTACAAAGATCGTTATGTTTATCGGCACTTTGCATC
GGCCGCGCTCCCGATTCCGGAAGTGCTTGACATTGGGGAATTCAGCGAGAGCCTGACCTATTGCATCTCC
CGCCGTGCACAGGGTGTCACGTTGCAAGACCTGCCTGAAACCGAACTGCCCGCTGTTCTGCAGCCGGTCG
CGGAGGCCATGGATGCGATCGCTGCGGCCGATCTTAGCCAGACGAGCGGGTTCGGCCCATTCGGACCGCA
AGGAATCGGTCAATACACTACATGGCGTGATTTCATATGCGCGATTGCTGATCCCCATGTGTATCACTGG
CAAACTGTGATGGACGACACCGTCAGTGCGTCCGTCGCGCAGGCTCTCGATGAGCTGATGCTTTGGGCCG
AGGACTGCCCCGAAGTCCGGCACCTCGTGCACGCGGATTTCGGCTCCAACAATGTCCTGACGGACAATGG
CCGCATAACAGCGGTCATTGACTGGAGCGAGGCGATGTTCGGGGATTCCCAATACGAGGTCGCCAACATC
TTCTTCTGGAGGCCGTGGTTGGCTTGTATGGAGCAGCAGACGCGCTACTTCGAGCGGAGGCATCCGGAGC
TTGCAGGATCGCCGCGGCTCCGGGCGTATATGCTCCGCATTGGTCTTGACCAACTCTATCAGAGCTTGGT
TGACGGCAATTTCGATGATGCAGCTTGGGCGCAGGGTCGATGCGACGCAATCGTCCGATCCGGAGCCGGG
ACTGTCGGGCGTACACAAATCGCCCGCAGAAGCGCGGCCGTCTGGACCGATGGCTGTGTAGAAGTACTCG
CCGATAGTGGAAACCGACGCCCCAGCACTCGTCCGAGGGCAAAGGAATAGCACGTACTACGAGATTTCGA
TTCCACCGCCGCCTTCTATGAAAGGTTGGGCTTCGGAATCGTTTTCCGGGACGCCGGCTGGATGATCCTC
CAGCGCGGGGATCTCATGCTGGAGTTCTTCGCCCACCCCAACTTGTTTATTGCAGCTTATAATGGTTACA
AATAAAGCAATAGCATCACAAATTTCACAAATAAAGCATTTTTTTCACTGCATTCTAGTTGTGGTTTGTC
CAAACTCATCAATGTATCTTATCATGTCTGTATACCGTCGACCTCTAGCTAGAGCTTGGCGTAATCATGG
TCATAGCTGTTTCCTGTGTGAAATTGTTATCCGCTCACAATTCCACACAACATACGAGCCGGAAGCATAA
AGTGTAAAGCCTGGGGTGCCTAATGAGTGAGCTAACTCACATTAATTGCGTTGCGCTCACTGCCCGCTTT
CCAGTCGGGAAACCTGTCGTGCCAGCTGCATTAATGAATCGGCCAACGCGCGGGGAGAGGCGGTTTGCGT
ATTGGGCGCTCTTCCGCTTCCTCGCTCACTGACTCGCTGCGCTCGGTCGTTCGGCTGCGGCGAGCGGTAT
CAGCTCACTCAAAGGCGGTAATACGGTTATCCACAGAATCAGGGGATAACGCAGGAAAGAACATGTGAGC
AAAAGGCCAGCAAAAGGCCAGGAACCGTAAAAAGGCCGCGTTGCTGGCGTTTTTCCATAGGCTCCGCCCC
CCTGACGAGCATCACAAAAATCGACGCTCAAGTCAGAGGTGGCGAAACCCGACAGGACTATAAAGATACC
AGGCGTTTCCCCCTGGAAGCTCCCTCGTGCGCTCTCCTGTTCCGACCCTGCCGCTTACCGGATACCTGTC
CGCCTTTCTCCCTTCGGGAAGCGTGGCGCTTTCTCATAGCTCACGCTGTAGGTATCTCAGTTCGGTGTAG
GTCGTTCGCTCCAAGCTGGGCTGTGTGCACGAACCCCCCGTTCAGCCCGACCGCTGCGCCTTATCCGGTA
ACTATCGTCTTGAGTCCAACCCGGTAAGACACGACTTATCGCCACTGGCAGCAGCCACTGGTAACAGGAT
TAGCAGAGCGAGGTATGTAGGCGGTGCTACAGAGTTCTTGAAGTGGTGGCCTAACTACGGCTACACTAGA
AGAACAGTATTTGGTATCTGCGCTCTGCTGAAGCCAGTTACCTTCGGAAAAAGAGTTGGTAGCTCTTGAT
CCGGCAAACAAACCACCGCTGGTAGCGGTGGTTTTTTTGTTTGCAAGCAGCAGATTACGCGCAGAAAAAA
AGGATCTCAAGAAGATCCTTTGATCTTTTCTACGGGGTCTGACGCTCAGTGGAACGAAAACTCACGTTAA
GGGATTTTGGTCATGAGATTATCAAAAAGGATCTTCACCTAGATCCTTTTAAATTAAAAATGAAGTTTTA
AATCAATCTAAAGTATATATGAGTAAACTTGGTCTGACAGTTACCAATGCTTAATCAGTGAGGCACCTAT
CTCAGCGATCTGTCTATTTCGTTCATCCATAGTTGCCTGACTCCCCGTCGTGTAGATAACTACGATACGG
GAGGGCTTACCATCTGGCCCCAGTGCTGCAATGATACCGCGAGACCCACGCTCACCGGCTCCAGATTTAT
CAGCAATAAACCAGCCAGCCGGAAGGGCCGAGCGCAGAAGTGGTCCTGCAACTTTATCCGCCTCCATCCA
GTCTATTAATTGTTGCCGGGAAGCTAGAGTAAGTAGTTCGCCAGTTAATAGTTTGCGCAACGTTGTTGCC
ATTGCTACAGGCATCGTGGTGTCACGCTCGTCGTTTGGTATGGCTTCATTCAGCTCCGGTTCCCAACGAT
CAAGGCGAGTTACATGATCCCCCATGTTGTGCAAAAAAGCGGTTAGCTCCTTCGGTCCTCCGATCGTTGT
CAGAAGTAAGTTGGCCGCAGTGTTATCACTCATGGTTATGGCAGCACTGCATAATTCTCTTACTGTCATG
CCATCCGTAAGATGCTTTTCTGTGACTGGTGAGTACTCAACCAAGTCATTCTGAGAATAGTGTATGCGGC
GACCGAGTTGCTCTTGCCCGGCGTCAATACGGGATAATACCGCGCCACATAGCAGAACTTTAAAAGTGCT
CATCATTGGAAAACGTTCTTCGGGGCGAAAACTCTCAAGGATCTTACCGCTGTTGAGATCCAGTTCGATG
TAACCCACTCGTGCACCCAACTGATCTTCAGCATCTTTTACTTTCACCAGCGTTTCTGGGTGAGCAAAAA
CAGGAAGGCAAAATGCCGCAAAAAAGGGAATAAGGGCGACACGGAAATGTTGAATACTCATACTCTTCCT
TTTTCAATATTATTGAAGCATTTATCAGGGTTATTGTCTCATGAGCGGATACATATTTGAATGTATTTAG
AAAAATAAACAAATAGGGGTTCCGCGCACATTTCCCCGAAAAGTGCCACCTGACGTC
